>Addgene plasmid #75729 | FGFR3 gRNA (BRDN0001146639) | addgene full sequence | sequence record 184452 | Addgene Assembled Sequence
CCCGGGTGCAAAGATGGATAAAGTTTTAAACAGAGAGGAATCTTTGCAGCTAATGGACCTTCTAGGTCTT
GAAAGGAGTGGGAATTGGCTCCGGTGCCCGTCAGTGGGCAGAGCGCACATCGCCCACAGTCCCCGAGAAG
TTGGGGGGAGGGGTCGGCAATTGATCCGGTGCCTAGAGAAGGTGGCGCGGGGTAAACTGGGAAAGTGATG
TCGTGTACTGGCTCCGCCTTTTTCCCGAGGGTGGGGGAGAACCGTATATAAGTGCAGTAGTCGCCGTGAA
CGTTCTTTTTCGCAACGGGTTTGCCGCCAGAACACAGGTAAGTGCCGTGTGTGGTTCCCGCGGGCCTGGC
CTCTTTACGGGTTATGGCCCTTGCGTGCCTTGAATTACTTCCACCTGGCTGCAGTACGTGATTCTTGATC
CCGAGCTTCGGGTTGGAAGTGGGTGGGAGAGTTCGAGGCCTTGCGCTTAAGGAGCCCCTTCGCCTCGTGC
TTGAGTTGAGGCCTGGCCTGGGCGCTGGGGCCGCCGCGTGCGAATCTGGTGGCACCTTCGCGCCTGTCTC
GCTGCTTTCGATAAGTCTCTAGCCATTTAAAATTTTTGATGACCTGCTGCGACGCTTTTTTTCTGGCAAG
ATAGTCTTGTAAATGCGGGCCAAGATCTGCACACTGGTATTTCGGTTTTTGGGGCCGCGGGCGGCGACGG
GGCCCGTGCGTCCCAGCGCACATGTTCGGCGAGGCGGGGCCTGCGAGCGCGGCCACCGAGAATCGGACGG
GGGTAGTCTCAAGCTGGCCGGCCTGCTCTGGTGCCTGGCCTCGCGCCGCCGTGTATCGCCCCGCCCTGGG
CGGCAAGGCTGGCCCGGTCGGCACCAGTTGCGTGAGCGGAAAGATGGCCGCTTCCCGGCCCTGCTGCAGG
GAGCTCAAAATGGAGGACGCGGCGCTCGGGAGAGCGGGCGGGTGAGTCACCCACACAAAGGAAAAGGGCC
TTTCCGTCCTCAGCCGTCGCTTCATGTGACTCCACGGAGTACCGGGCGCCGTCCAGGCACCTCGATTAGT
TCTCGAGCTTTTGGAGTACGTCGTCTTTAGGTTGGGGGGAGGGGTTTTATGCGATGGAGTTTCCCCACAC
TGAGTGGGTGGAGACTGAAGTTAGGCCAGCTTGGCACTTGATGTAATTCTCCTTGGAATTTGCCCTTTTT
GAGTTTGGATCTTGGTTCATTCTCAAGCCTCAGACAGTGGTTCAAAGTTTTTTTCTTCCATTTCAGGTGT
CGTGACGTACGGCCACCATGACCGAGTACAAGCCCACGGTGCGCCTCGCCACCCGCGACGACGTCCCCAG
GGCCGTACGCACCCTCGCCGCCGCGTTCGCCGACTACCCCGCCACGCGCCACACCGTCGATCCGGACCGC
CACATCGAGCGGGTCACCGAGCTGCAAGAACTCTTCCTCACGCGCGTCGGGCTCGACATCGGCAAGGTGT
GGGTCGCGGACGACGGCGCCGCCGTGGCGGTCTGGACCACGCCGGAGAGCGTCGAAGCGGGGGCGGTGTT
CGCCGAGATCGGCCCGCGCATGGCCGAGTTGAGCGGTTCCCGGCTGGCCGCGCAGCAACAGATGGAAGGC
CTCCTGGCGCCGCACCGGCCCAAGGAGCCCGCGTGGTTCCTGGCCACCGTCGGAGTCTCGCCCGACCACC
AGGGCAAGGGTCTGGGCAGCGCCGTCGTGCTCCCCGGAGTGGAGGCGGCCGAGCGCGCCGGGGTGCCCGC
CTTCCTGGAGACCTCCGCGCCCCGCAACCTCCCCTTCTACGAGCGGCTCGGCTTCACCGTCACCGCCGAC
GTCGAGGTGCCCGAAGGACCGCGCACCTGGTGCATGACCCGCAAGCCCGGTGCCTGAACGCGTTAAGTCG
ACAATCAACCTCTGGATTACAAAATTTGTGAAAGATTGACTGGTATTCTTAACTATGTTGCTCCTTTTAC
GCTATGTGGATACGCTGCTTTAATGCCTTTGTATCATGCTATTGCTTCCCGTATGGCTTTCATTTTCTCC
TCCTTGTATAAATCCTGGTTGCTGTCTCTTTATGAGGAGTTGTGGCCCGTTGTCAGGCAACGTGGCGTGG
TGTGCACTGTGTTTGCTGACGCAACCCCCACTGGTTGGGGCATTGCCACCACCTGTCAGCTCCTTTCCGG
GACTTTCGCTTTCCCCCTCCCTATTGCCACGGCGGAACTCATCGCCGCCTGCCTTGCCCGCTGCTGGACA
GGGGCTCGGCTGTTGGGCACTGACAATTCCGTGGTGTTGTCGGGGAAATCATCGTCCTTTCCTTGGCTGC
TCGCCTGTGTTGCCACCTGGATTCTGCGCGGGACGTCCTTCTGCTACGTCCCTTCGGCCCTCAATCCAGC
GGACCTTCCTTCCCGCGGCCTGCTGCCGGCTCTGCGGCCTCTTCCGCGTCTTCGCCTTCGCCCTCAGACG
AGTCGGATCTCCCTTTGGGCCGCCTCCCCGCGTCGACTTTAAGACCAATGACTTACAAGGCAGCTGTAGA
TCTTAGCCACTTTTTAAAAGAAAAGGGGGGACTGGAAGGGCTAATTCACTCCCAACGAAGACAAGATCTG
CTTTTTGCTTGTACTGGGTCTCTCTGGTTAGACCAGATCTGAGCCTGGGAGCTCTCTGGCTAACTAGGGA
ACCCACTGCTTAAGCCTCAATAAAGCTTGCCTTGAGTGCTTCAAGTAGTGTGTGCCCGTCTGTTGTGTGA
CTCTGGTAACTAGAGATCCCTCAGACCCTTTTAGTCAGTGTGGAAAATCTCTAGCAGTACGTATAGTAGT
TCATGTCATCTTATTATTCAGTATTTATAACTTGCAAAGAAATGAATATCAGAGAGTGAGAGGAACTTGT
TTATTGCAGCTTATAATGGTTACAAATAAAGCAATAGCATCACAAATTTCACAAATAAAGCATTTTTTTC
ACTGCATTCTAGTTGTGGTTTGTCCAAACTCATCAATGTATCTTATCATGTCTGGCTCTAGCTATCCCGC
CCCTAACTCCGCCCATCCCGCCCCTAACTCCGCCCAGTTCCGCCCATTCTCCGCCCCATGGCTGACTAAT
TTTTTTTATTTATGCAGAGGCCGAGGCCGCCTCGGCCTCTGAGCTATTCCAGAAGTAGTGAGGAGGCTTT
TTTGGAGGCCTAGGGACGTACCCAATTCGCCCTATAGTGAGTCGTATTACGCGCGCTCACTGGCCGTCGT
TTTACAACGTCGTGACTGGGAAAACCCTGGCGTTACCCAACTTAATCGCCTTGCAGCACATCCCCCTTTC
GCCAGCTGGCGTAATAGCGAAGAGGCCCGCACCGATCGCCCTTCCCAACAGTTGCGCAGCCTGAATGGCG
AATGGG
[124 nt withheld, positions 3367-3490]
C
[91 nt withheld, positions 3492-3582]
A
[49 nt withheld, positions 3584-3632]
CCTTTGACGTTGGAGTCCACGTTCTTT
[37 nt withheld, positions 3660-3696]
ACCCTATCTCGGTCTATTCTTTTGATTTATAAGGGATTTTGCCGATTTCGGCCTATTGGTTAAAAAATGA
GCTGATTTAACAAAAATTTAACGCGAATTTTAACAAAATATTAACGCTTACAATTTAGGTGGCACTTTTC
GGGGAAATGTGCGCGGAACCCCTATTTGTTTATTTTTCTAAATACATTCAAATATGTATCCGCTCATGAG
ACAATAACCCTGATAAATGCTTCAATAATATTGAAAAAGGAAGAGTATGAGTATTCAACATTTCCGTGTC
GCCCTTATTCCCTTTTTTGCGGCATTTTGCCTTCCTGTTTTTGCTCACCCAGAAACGCTGGTGAAAGTAA
AAGATGCTGAAGATCAGTTGGGTGCACGAGTGGGTTACATCGAACTGGATCTCAACAGCGGTAAGATCCT
TGAGAGTTTTCGCCCCGAAGAACGTTTTCCAATGATGAGCACTTTTAAAGTTCTGCTATGTGGCGCGGTA
TTATCCCGTATTGACGCCGGGCAAGAGCAACTCGGTCGCCGCATACACTATTCTCAGAATGACTTGGTTG
AGTACTCACCAGTCACAGAAAAGCATCTTACGGATGGCATGACAGTAAGAGAATTATGCAGTGCTGCCAT
AACCATGAGTGATAACACTGCGGCCAACTTACTTCTGACAACGATCGGAGGACCGAAGGAGCTAACCGCT
TTTTTGCACAACATGGGGGATCATGTAACTCGCCTTGATCGTTGGGAACCGGAGCTGAATGAAGCCATAC
CAAACGACGAGCGTGACACCACGATGCCTGTAGCAATGGCAACAACGTTGCGCAAACTATTAACTGGCGA
ACTACTTACTCTAGCTTCCCGGCAACAATTAATAGACTGGATGGAGGCGGATAAAGTTGCAGGACCACTT
CTGCGCTCGGCCCTTCCGGCTGGCTGGTTTATTGCTGATAAATCTGGAGCCGGTGAGCGTGGGTCTCGCG
GTATCATTGCAGCACTGGGGCCAGATGGTAAGCCCTCCCGTATCGTAGTTATCTACACGACGGGGAGTCA
GGCAACTATGGATGAACGAAATAGACAGATCGCTGAGATAGGTGCCTCACTGATTAAGCATTGGTAACTG
TCAGACCAAGTTTACTCATATATACTTTAGATTGATTTAAAACTTCATTTTTAATTTAAAAGGATCTAGG
TGAAGATCCTTTTTGATAATCTCATGACCAAAATCCCTTAACGTGAGTTTTCGTTCCACTGAGCGTCAGA
CCCCGTAGAAAAGATCAAAGGATCTTCTTGAGATCCTTTTTTTCTGCGCGTAATCTGCTGCTTGCAAACA
AAAAAACCACCGCTACCAGCGGTGGTTTGTTTGCCGGATCAAGAGCTACCAACTCTTTTTCCGAAGGTAA
CTGGCTTCAGCAGAGCGCAGATACCAAATACTGTTCTTCTAGTGTAGCCGTAGTTAGGCCACCACTTCAA
GAACTCTGTAGCACCGCCTACATACCTCGCTCTGCTAATCCTGTTACCAGTGGCTGCTGCCAGTGGCGAT
AAGTCGTGTCTTACCGGGTTGGACTCAAGACGATAGTTACCGGATAAGGCGCAGCGGTCGGGCTGAACGG
GGGGTTCGTGCACACAGCCCAGCTTGGAGCGAACGACCTACACCGAACTGAGATACCTACAGCGTGAGCT
ATGAGAAAGCGCCACGCTTCCCGAAGGGAGAAAGGCGGACAGGTATCCGGTAAGCGGCAGGGTCGGAACA
GGAGAGCGCACGAGGGAGCTTCCAGGGGGAAACGCCTGGTATCTTTATAGTCCTGTCGGGTTTCGCCACC
TCTGACTTGAGCGTCGATTTTTGTGATGCTCGTCAGGGGGGCGGAGCCTATGGAAAAACGCCAGCAACGC
GGCCTTTTTACGGTTCCTGGCCTTTTGCTGGCCTTTTGCTCACATGTTCTTTCCTGCGTTATCCCCTGAT
TCTGTGGATAACCGTATTACCGCCTTTGAGTGAGCTGATACCGCTCGCCGCAGCCGAACGACCGAGCGCA
GCGAGTCAGTGAGCGAGGAAGCGGAAGAGCGCCCAATACGCAAACCGCCTCTCCCCGCGCGTTGGCCGAT
TCATTAATGCAGCTGGCACGACAGGTTTCCCGACTGGAAAGCGGGCAGTGAGCGCAACGCAATTAATGTG
AGTTAGCTCACTCATTAGGCACCCCAGGCTTTACACTTTATGCTTCCGGCTCGTATGTTGTGTGGAATTG
TGAGCGGATAACAATTTCACACAGGAAACAGCTATGACCATGATTACGCCAAGCGCGCAATTAACCCTCA
CTAAAGGGAACAAAAGCTGGAGCTGCAAGCTTAATGTAGTCTTATGCAATACTCTTGTAGTCTTGCAACA
TGGTAACGATGAGTTAGCAACATGCCTTACAAGGAGAGAAAAAGCACCGTGCATGCCGATTGGTGGAAGT
AAGGTGGTACGATCGTGCCTTATTAGGAAGGCAACAGACGGGTCTGACATGGATTGGACGAACCACTGAA
TTGCCGCATTGCAGAGATATTGTATTTAAGTGCCTAGCTCGATACATAAACGGGTCTCTCTGGTTAGACC
AGATCTGAGCCTGGGAGCTCTCTGGCTAACTAGGGAACCCACTGCTTAAGCCTCAATAAAGCTTGCCTTG
AGTGCTTCAAGTAGTGTGTGCCCGTCTGTTGTGTGACTCTGGTAACTAGAGATCCCTCAGACCCTTTTAG
TCAGTGTGGAAAATCTCTAGCAGTGGCGCCCGAACAGGGACTTGAAAGCGAAAGGGAAACCAGAGGAGCT
CTCTCGACGCAGGACTCGGCTTGCTGAAGCGCGCACGGCAAGAGGCGAGGGGCGGCGACTGGTGAGTACG
CCAAAAATTTTGACTAGCGGAGGCTAGAAGGAGAGAGATGGGTGCGAGAGCGTCAGTATTAAGCGGGGGA
GAATTAGATCGCGATGGGAAAAAATTCGGTTAAGGCCAGGGGGAAAGAAAAAATATAAATTAAAACATAT
AGTATGGGCAAGCAGGGAGCTAGAACGATTCGCAGTTAATCCTGGCCTGTTAGAAACATCAGAAGGCTGT
AGACAAATACTGGGACAGCTACAACCATCCCTTCAGACAGGATCAGAAGAACTTAGATCATTATATAATA
CAGTAGCAACCCTCTATTGTGTGCATCAAAGGATAGAGATAAAAGACACCAAGGAAGCTTTAGACAAGAT
AGAGGAAGAGCAAAACAAAAGTAAGACCACCGCACAGCAAGCGGCCGCTGATCTTCAGACCTGGAGGAGG
AGATATGAGGGACAATTGGAGAAGTGAATTATATAAATATAAAGTAGTAAAAATTGAACCATTAGGAGTA
GCACCCACCAAGGCAAAGAGAAGAGTGGTGCAGAGAGAAAAAAGAGCAGTGGGAATAGGAGCTTTGTTCC
TTGGGTTCTTGGGAGCAGCAGGAAGCACTATGGGCGCAGCGTCAATGACGCTGACGGTACAGGCCAGACA
ATTATTGTCTGGTATAGTGCAGCAGCAGAACAATTTGCTGAGGGCTATTGAGGCGCAACAGCATCTGTTG
CAACTCACAGTCTGGGGCATCAAGCAGCTCCAGGCAAGAATCCTGGCTGTGGAAAGATACCTAAAGGATC
AACAGCTCCTGGGGATTTGGGGTTGCTCTGGAAAACTCATTTGCACCACTGCTGTGCCTTGGAATGCTAG
TTGGAGTAATAAATCTCTGGAACAGATTTGGAATCACACGACCTGGATGGAGTGGGACAGAGAAATTAAC
AATTACACAAGCTTAATACACTCCTTAATTGAAGAATCGCAAAACCAGCAAGAAAAGAATGAACAAGAAT
TATTGGAATTAGATAAATGGGCAAGTTTGTGGAATTGGTTTAACATAACAAATTGGCTGTGGTATATAAA
ATTATTCATAATGATAGTAGGAGGCTTGGTAGGTTTAAGAATAGTTTTTGCTGTACTTTCTATAGTGAAT
AGAGTTAGGCAGGGATATTCACCATTATCGTTTCAGACCCACCTCCCAACCCCGAGGGGACCCAGAGAGG
GCCTATTTCCCATGATTCCTTCATATTTGCATATACGATACAAGGCTGTTAGAGAGATAATTAGAATTAA
TTTGACTGTAAACACAAAGATATTAGTACAAAATACGTGACGTAGAAAGTAATAATTTCTTGGGTAGTTT
GCAGTTTTAAAATTATGTTTTAAAATGGACTATCATATGCTTACCGTAACTTGAAAGTATTTCGATTTCT
TGGCTTTATATATCTTGTGGAAAGGACGAAACACCGCATCCGGCAGACGTACACGCGTTTTAGAGCTAGA
AATAGCAAGTTAAAATAAGGCTAGTCCGTTATCAACTTGAAAAAGTGGCACCGAGTCGGTGCTTTTTTAA
GCTTGGCGTAACTAGATCTTGAGACAAATGGCAGTATTCATCCACAATTTTAAAAGAAAAGGGGGGATTG
GGGGGTACAGTGCAGGGGAAAGAATAGTAGACATAATAGCAACAGACATACAAACTAAAGAATTACAAAA
ACAAATTACAAAAATTCAAAATTTTCGGGTTTATTACAGGGACAGCAGAGATCCACTTTGGCGCCGGCTC
GAGGGGG
Features (pLannotate 1.2.2; 29 found; start..end, strand, type, name):
     14..80      +  CDS            small t antigen (fragment): SV40 (simian virus 40) small t antigen
    106..317     +  promoter       EF-1α core promoter: core promoter for human elongation factor EF-1α
    318..1256    +  intron         EF-1α intron A: intron upstream of the start codon of human EF-1α
   1278..1877    +  CDS            PuroR (fragment): puromycin N-acetyltransferase; pac from Streptomyces; confers resistance to puromycin
   1893..2481    +  misc_feature   WPRE: woodchuck hepatitis virus posttranscriptional regulatory element
   2532..2551    +  misc_feature   cPPT/CTS (fragment): central polypurine tract and central termination sequence of HIV-1
   2553..2786    +  LTR            3' LTR (ΔU3): self-inactivating 3' long terminal repeat (LTR) from HIV-1
   2864..2985    +  polyA_signal   SV40 poly(A) signal: SV40 polyadenylation signal
   3025..3160    +  rep_origin     SV40 ori: SV40 origin of replication
   3181..3199    -  promoter       T7 promoter: promoter for bacteriophage T7 RNA polymerase
   3207..3362    +  CDS            lacZα (fragment): LacZα fragment of β-galactosidase; lacZ fragment
   3367..3795    +  rep_origin     f1 ori (sequence partly withheld): f1 bacteriophage origin of replication; arrow indicates direction of (+) strand synthesis
   3848..3952    +  promoter       AmpR promoter: bla
   3953..4813    +  CDS            AmpR: β-lactamase; bla; confers resistance to ampicillin, carbenicillin, and related antibiotics
   4984..5572    +  rep_origin     ori: high-copy-number ColE1/pMB1/pBR322/pUC origin of replication
   5755..5847    +  CDS            lacI (fragment): lac repressor; lacI; The lac repressor binds to the lac operator to inhibit transcription in E. coli. This inhibition can be relieved by adding lactose or isopropyl-β-D-thiogalactopyranoside (IPTG).
   5860..5881    +  protein_bind   CAP binding site: CAP binding activates transcription in the presence of cAMP. E. coli catabolite activator protein
   5896..5926    +  promoter       lac promoter: promoter for the E. coli lac operon
   5934..5950    +  protein_bind   lac operator: The lac repressor binds to the lac operator to inhibit transcription in E. coli. This inhibition can be relieved by adding lactose or isopropyl-β-D-thiogalactopyranoside (IPTG). lac repressor encoded by lacI
   5995..6013    +  promoter       T3 promoter: promoter for bacteriophage T3 RNA polymerase
   6041..6267    +  promoter       RSV promoter: Rous sarcoma virus enhancer/promoter
   6268..6448    +  LTR            5' LTR (truncated): truncated 5' long terminal repeat (LTR) from HIV-1
   6495..6620    +  misc_feature   HIV-1 Ψ: packaging signal of human immunodeficiency virus type 1
   6604..6967    +  CDS            HIV-1 gag (fragment): gag protein from human immunodeficiency virus 1; gag
   7113..7346    +  misc_feature   RRE: The Rev response element (RRE) of HIV-1 allows for Rev-dependent mRNA export from the nucleus to the cytoplasm.
   7723..7749    +  CDS            Rev (fragment): human immunodeficiency virus 1 (HIV-1) Rev protein; rev; enhances nuclear export of unspliced and incompletely spliced viral mRNAs
   7753..7993    +  promoter       U6 promoter: RNA polymerase III promoter for human U6 snRNA
   8023..8098    +  misc_RNA       gRNA scaffold: guide RNA scaffold for the Streptococcus pyogenes CRISPR/Cas9 system
   8154..8271    +  misc_feature   cPPT/CTS: central polypurine tract and central termination sequence of HIV-1
