[The description below was written by a language model from this plasmid's Addgene catalogue record and pLannotate feature annotations shown in this document.]
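Description:
FGFR3 gRNA (BRDN0001146639) is a third-generation lentiviral guide RNA plasmid built on the lentiGuide-Puro backbone and designed to direct Streptococcus pyogenes Cas9 to the human FGFR3 gene, which encodes fibroblast growth factor receptor 3. The 8.3 kb plasmid is propagated in E. coli at high copy from a ColE1/pUC-type origin with ampicillin selection through β-lactamase. It also carries an f1 origin, an SV40 origin and residual lac-region and T7/T3 promoter sequences inherited from the backbone.

The lentiviral transfer cassette begins with an RSV promoter fused to a truncated HIV-1 5' LTR, which makes genomic RNA production Tat-independent. This is followed by the Ψ packaging signal with a partial gag sequence, the Rev response element for nuclear export of the unspliced RNA, and a cPPT/CTS. It ends in a self-inactivating ΔU3 3' LTR with a downstream SV40 polyadenylation signal. Within this unit, a human U6 RNA polymerase III promoter drives the FGFR3-specific 20-nt spacer joined to the Cas9 gRNA scaffold. A separate EF-1α core promoter with its intron A expresses puromycin N-acetyltransferase for selection of transduced mammalian cells, and a WPRE enhances transcript expression.

The plasmid does not encode Cas9, so it must be paired with a separate Cas9 vector such as lentiCas9-Blast or used in cells that already express the nuclease. The guide was designed against several FGFR3 reference transcripts and belongs to a human kinome gRNA collection associated with work on optimised sgRNA design. It is suited to knockout of FGFR3 in human cells.
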