Addgene plasmid #75729: FGFR3 gRNA (BRDN0001146639)
Purpose: 3rd generation lentiviral gRNA plasmid targeting human FGFR3
Depositing lab: John Doench & David Root. Depositing organization: Broad Institute. Publication: Optimized sgRNA design to maximize activity and minimize off-target effects of CRISPR-Cas9. Doench JG, Fusi N, Sullender M, Hegde M, Vaimberg EW, Donovan KF, Smith I, Tothova Z, Wilen C, Orchard R, Virgin HW, Listgarten J, Root DE. Nat Biotechnol. 2016 Jan 18. doi: 10.1038/nbt.3437. PubMed 26780180.
Backbone
  Vector backbone: lentiGuide-Puro
  Backbone manufacturer: Zhang Lab (Addgene plasmid # 52963)
  Vector type: Mammalian Expression, Lentiviral, CRISPR
  Selectable markers: Puromycin
Growth in bacteria
  Bacterial resistance: Ampicillin, 100 μg/mL
  Growth temperature: 37°C
  Growth strain: DH5alpha
  Copy number: High Copy
Gene/Insert
  Gene/Insert name: FGFR3 (alt names: FGFR3; NM_000142.4)
  gRNA/shRNA sequence: CATCCGGCAGACGTACACGC
  Species: H. sapiens (human)
  Entrez Gene: FGFR3 (a.k.a. ACH, CD333, CEK2, HSFGFR3EX, JTK4)
  Promoter: hU6
  Cloning method: Unknown
  Sequencing primers: 5′ U6-F; 3′ pS2-R
Terms and licenses: Academic/Nonprofit Terms; Industry Terms: Not Available to Industry
Depositor comments: The gRNA was designed to target the following Genbank reference sequence(s): NM_000142.4,NM_001163213.1,NM_022965.3. Note that this plasmid does NOT contain Cas9. It should be used in conjunction with lentiCas9-Blast (Addgene #52962) or otherwise with cell lines already expressing Cas9. Browse the full kinome gRNA library at http://www.addgene.org/pooled-library/broadgpp-human-kinome/ or visit http://www.broadinstitute.org/rnai/public/ for detailed protocols and information.
How to cite: FGFR3 gRNA (BRDN0001146639) was a gift from John Doench & David Root (Addgene plasmid # 75729 ; http://n2t.net/addgene:75729 ; RRID:Addgene_75729)
