>Addgene plasmid #75729 | FGFR3 gRNA (BRDN0001146639) | depositor partial sequence | sequence record 143189 | Target Sequence
CATCCGGCAGACGTACACGC
