>Addgene plasmid #75729 | FGFR3 gRNA (BRDN0001146639) | addgene partial sequence | sequence record 184451 | hU6-F
CGTGACGTAGAAAGTAATAATTTCTTGGGTAGTTTGCAGTTTTAAAATTATGTTTTAAAATGGACTATCA
TATGCTTACCGTAACTTGAAAGTATTTCGATTTCTTGGCTTTATATATCTTGTGGAAAGGACGAAACACC
GCATCCGGCAGACGTACACGCGTTTTAGAGCTAGAAATAGCAAGTTAAAATAAGGCTAGTCCGTTATCAA
CTTGAAAAAGTGGCACCGAGTCGGTGCTTTTTTAAGCTTGGCGTAACTAGATCTTGAGACAAATGGCAGT
ATTCATCCACAATTTTAAAAGAAAAGGGGGGATTGGGGGGTACAGTGCAGGGGAAAGAATAGTAGACATA
ATAGCAACAGACATACAAACTAAAGAATTACAAAAACAAATTACAAAAATTCAAAATTTTCGGGTTTATT
ACAGGGACAGCAGAGATCCACTTTGGCGCCGGCTCGAGGGGGCCCGGGTGCAAAGATGGATAAAGTTTTA
AACAGAGAGGAATCTTTGCAGCTAATGGACCTTCTAGGTCTTGAAAGGAGTGGGAATTGGCTCCGGTGCC
CGTCAGTGGG
